Addgene plasmid #74336: pISH-Gap43
Purpose: Use to synthesize riboprobes for in situ hybridization (ISH) probe for Gap43. Not for gene expression.
Depositing lab: Peter Mombaerts. Depositing organization: Rockefeller University. Publication: The LIM-homeodomain protein Lhx2 is required for complete development of mouse olfactory sensory neurons. Hirota J, Mombaerts P. Proc Natl Acad Sci U S A. 2004 Jun 8;101(23):8751-5. Epub 2004 Jun 1. 10.1073/pnas.0400940101 PubMed 15173589.
Backbone
  Vector backbone: pGEM-T easy
  Backbone manufacturer: Promega
  Backbone size w/o insert (bp): 3015
Growth in bacteria
  Bacterial resistance: Ampicillin, 100 μg/mL
  Growth temperature: 37°C
  Growth strain: DH5alpha
  Copy number: High Copy
Gene/Insert
  Gene/Insert name: growth associated protein 43 (alt name: Gap43)
  Species: M. musculus (mouse)
  Insert size (bp): 714
  GenBank ID: NM_008083
  Entrez Gene: Gap43 (a.k.a. B-50, Basp2, GAP-43)
  Cloning method: Unknown
  Sequencing primers: 5′ T7; 3′ SP6
Terms and licenses: Academic/Nonprofit Terms; Industry Terms: Not Available to Industry
Depositor comments: SphI digestion and SP6 RNA polymerase for antisense probe
How to cite: pISH-Gap43 was a gift from Peter Mombaerts (Addgene plasmid # 74336 ; http://n2t.net/addgene:74336 ; RRID:Addgene_74336)
