[The description below was written by a language model from this plasmid's Addgene catalogue record and pLannotate feature annotations shown in this document.]
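Description:
pISH-Gap43 is a riboprobe template plasmid built on the pGEM-T Easy cloning vector, carrying a roughly 714 bp fragment of mouse growth associated protein 43 (Gap43, also called B-50 or Basp2). The annotated sequence (about 3.7 kb) shows the Gap43 coding region, a protein associated with nerve growth and axonal growth cones, sitting in the multiple cloning site between opposing bacteriophage promoters. The T7 promoter lies upstream in the sense orientation and the SP6 promoter lies downstream, pointing back into the insert. There is no eukaryotic promoter, and the record states explicitly that the plasmid is not meant for gene expression. Its purpose is in vitro transcription of labelled RNA for in situ hybridization. According to the depositor, linearising with SphI and transcribing with SP6 RNA polymerase yields the antisense probe, which fits the annotated orientation. Transcription from T7 would correspondingly give sense-strand RNA, although the record does not describe a sense control.

The rest of the plasmid is standard pGEM-T Easy backbone. A high-copy ColE1/pUC-type origin supports propagation in E. coli, and the β-lactamase gene with its own promoter provides ampicillin selection. An f1 origin allows single-stranded DNA production. The lac promoter, operator and CAP site, together with the lacZα fragment interrupted by the insert, are remnants of the vector's blue/white screening system. A short hit to a hornet peptide next to the insert is almost certainly a spurious annotation match to polylinker sequence. The cloning method is not recorded. The associated work concerned the development of mouse olfactory sensory neurons, which suggests the probe was used as a neuronal marker in that tissue.
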