Features (pLannotate 1.2.2; 14 found; start..end, strand, type, name):
     65..745     +  CDS            Gap43: NEUM_MOUSE - Also known as Basp2. Experimental evidence at protein level: Swiss-Prot protein existence level 1. This protein is associated with nerve growth. It is a major component of the motile 'growth cones' that form the tips of elongating axons. Plays a role in axonal and dendritic filopodia induction. From Mus musculus (Mouse).
    782..844     -  CDS            VESPI_VESMG (fragment): Experimental evidence at protein level: Swiss-Prot protein existence level 1. Shows contractile activity on isolated ileum smooth muscle. From Vespa magnifica (Hornet).
    856..874     -  promoter       SP6 promoter: promoter for bacteriophage SP6 RNA polymerase
    916..932     -  protein_bind   lac operator: The lac repressor binds to the lac operator to inhibit transcription in E. coli. This inhibition can be relieved by adding lactose or isopropyl-β-D-thiogalactopyranoside (IPTG). lac repressor encoded by lacI
    940..970     -  promoter       lac promoter: promoter for the E. coli lac operon
    985..1006    -  protein_bind   CAP binding site: CAP binding activates transcription in the presence of cAMP. E. coli catabolite activator protein
   1019..1111    -  CDS            lacI (fragment): lac repressor; lacI; The lac repressor binds to the lac operator to inhibit transcription in E. coli. This inhibition can be relieved by adding lactose or isopropyl-β-D-thiogalactopyranoside (IPTG).
   1294..1882    -  rep_origin     ori: high-copy-number ColE1/pMB1/pBR322/pUC origin of replication
   2053..2913    -  CDS            AmpR: β-lactamase; bla; confers resistance to ampicillin, carbenicillin, and related antibiotics
   2914..3018    -  promoter       AmpR promoter: bla
   3045..3095    +  misc_feature   bom (fragment): basis of mobility region from pBR322
   3123..3551    -  rep_origin     f1 ori (sequence partly withheld): f1 bacteriophage origin of replication; arrow indicates direction of (+) strand synthesis
   3555..3712    -  CDS            lacZα (fragment): LacZα fragment of β-galactosidase; lacZ fragment
   3715..2       +  promoter       T7 promoter (across the origin): promoter for bacteriophage T7 RNA polymerase
>Addgene plasmid #74336 | pISH-Gap43 | addgene full sequence | sequence record 146369 | Addgene assembled sequence
GGGCGAATTGGGCCCGACGTCGCATGCTCCCGGCCGCCATGGCGGCCGCGGGAATTCGATTACCATGCTG
TGCTGTATGAGAAGAACCAAACAGGTTGAAAAGAATGATGAGGACCAAATGATTGAACAAGATGGTGTCA
AGCCGGAAGATAAGGCTCATAAGGCTGCGACCAAAATTCAGGCTAGCTTCCGTGGACACATAACAAGGAA
AAAGCTCAAAGGCGAGAAGAAGGGTGATGCACCAGCTGCTGAGGCCGAGGCCAAGGAGAAGGATGATGCT
CCCGTTGCTGATGGTGTGGAGAAGAAGGAGGGAGATGGCTCTGCTACTACCGATGCAGCCCCAGCCACCA
GCCCCAAGGCTGAGGAGCCCAGCAAGGCAGGAGATGCACCTTCTGAGGAGAAGAAGGGTGAAGGGGATGC
GGCCCCCTCCGAGGAAAAGGCCGGCTCAGCGGAGACAGAAAGTGCTGCTAAAGCTACCACTGATAACTCC
CCGTCCTCCAAGGCTGAAGATGGCCCAGCCAAGGAGGAGCCTAAACAAGCCGATGTGCCTGCTGCTGTCA
CTGATGCTGCTGCCACCACCCCTGCTGCAGAGGATGCTGCCACCAAGGCAGCGCAGCCTCCAACGGAGAC
TGCAGAAAGCAGCCAAGCTGAGGAGGAGAAAGACGCTGTAGACGAAGCCAAACCTAAGGAAAGTGCCCGA
CAGGATGAGGGTAAAGAAGACCCCGAGGCTGACCAAGAACATGCCTGAACTTTAAGAAATGGCTTTCCAC
GTTGCAATCACTAGTGAATTCGCGGCCGCCTGCAGGTCGACCATATGGGAGAGCTCCCAACGCGTTGGAT
GCATAGCTTGAGTATTCTATAGTGTCACCTAAATAGCTTGGCGTAATCATGGTCATAGCTGTTTCCTGTG
TGAAATTGTTATCCGCTCACAATTCCACACAACATACGAGCCGGAAGCATAAAGTGTAAAGCCTGGGGTG
CCTAATGAGTGAGCTAACTCACATTAATTGCGTTGCGCTCACTGCCCGCTTTCCAGTCGGGAAACCTGTC
GTGCCAGCTGCATTAATGAATCGGCCAACGCGCGGGGAGAGGCGGTTTGCGTATTGGGCGCTCTTCCGCT
TCCTCGCTCACTGACTCGCTGCGCTCGGTCGTTCGGCTGCGGCGAGCGGTATCAGCTCACTCAAAGGCGG
TAATACGGTTATCCACAGAATCAGGGGATAACGCAGGAAAGAACATGTGAGCAAAAGGCCAGCAAAAGGC
CAGGAACCGTAAAAAGGCCGCGTTGCTGGCGTTTTTCCATAGGCTCCGCCCCCCTGACGAGCATCACAAA
AATCGACGCTCAAGTCAGAGGTGGCGAAACCCGACAGGACTATAAAGATACCAGGCGTTTCCCCCTGGAA
GCTCCCTCGTGCGCTCTCCTGTTCCGACCCTGCCGCTTACCGGATACCTGTCCGCCTTTCTCCCTTCGGG
AAGCGTGGCGCTTTCTCATAGCTCACGCTGTAGGTATCTCAGTTCGGTGTAGGTCGTTCGCTCCAAGCTG
GGCTGTGTGCACGAACCCCCCGTTCAGCCCGACCGCTGCGCCTTATCCGGTAACTATCGTCTTGAGTCCA
ACCCGGTAAGACACGACTTATCGCCACTGGCAGCAGCCACTGGTAACAGGATTAGCAGAGCGAGGTATGT
AGGCGGTGCTACAGAGTTCTTGAAGTGGTGGCCTAACTACGGCTACACTAGAAGAACAGTATTTGGTATC
TGCGCTCTGCTGAAGCCAGTTACCTTCGGAAAAAGAGTTGGTAGCTCTTGATCCGGCAAACAAACCACCG
CTGGTAGCGGTGGTTTTTTTGTTTGCAAGCAGCAGATTACGCGCAGAAAAAAAGGATCTCAAGAAGATCC
TTTGATCTTTTCTACGGGGTCTGACGCTCAGTGGAACGAAAACTCACGTTAAGGGATTTTGGTCATGAGA
TTATCAAAAAGGATCTTCACCTAGATCCTTTTAAATTAAAAATGAAGTTTTAAATCAATCTAAAGTATAT
ATGAGTAAACTTGGTCTGACAGTTACCAATGCTTAATCAGTGAGGCACCTATCTCAGCGATCTGTCTATT
TCGTTCATCCATAGTTGCCTGACTCCCCGTCGTGTAGATAACTACGATACGGGAGGGCTTACCATCTGGC
CCCAGTGCTGCAATGATACCGCGAGACCCACGCTCACCGGCTCCAGATTTATCAGCAATAAACCAGCCAG
CCGGAAGGGCCGAGCGCAGAAGTGGTCCTGCAACTTTATCCGCCTCCATCCAGTCTATTAATTGTTGCCG
GGAAGCTAGAGTAAGTAGTTCGCCAGTTAATAGTTTGCGCAACGTTGTTGCCATTGCTACAGGCATCGTG
GTGTCACGCTCGTCGTTTGGTATGGCTTCATTCAGCTCCGGTTCCCAACGATCAAGGCGAGTTACATGAT
CCCCCATGTTGTGCAAAAAAGCGGTTAGCTCCTTCGGTCCTCCGATCGTTGTCAGAAGTAAGTTGGCCGC
AGTGTTATCACTCATGGTTATGGCAGCACTGCATAATTCTCTTACTGTCATGCCATCCGTAAGATGCTTT
TCTGTGACTGGTGAGTACTCAACCAAGTCATTCTGAGAATAGTGTATGCGGCGACCGAGTTGCTCTTGCC
CGGCGTCAATACGGGATAATACCGCGCCACATAGCAGAACTTTAAAAGTGCTCATCATTGGAAAACGTTC
TTCGGGGCGAAAACTCTCAAGGATCTTACCGCTGTTGAGATCCAGTTCGATGTAACCCACTCGTGCACCC
AACTGATCTTCAGCATCTTTTACTTTCACCAGCGTTTCTGGGTGAGCAAAAACAGGAAGGCAAAATGCCG
CAAAAAAGGGAATAAGGGCGACACGGAAATGTTGAATACTCATACTCTTCCTTTTTCAATATTATTGAAG
CATTTATCAGGGTTATTGTCTCATGAGCGGATACATATTTGAATGTATTTAGAAAAATAAACAAATAGGG
GTTCCGCGCACATTTCCCCGAAAAGTGCCACCTGATGCGGTGTGAAATACCGCACAGATGCGTAAGGAGA
AAATACCGCATCAGGAAATTGTAAGCGTTAATATTTTGTTAAAATTCGCGTTAAATTTTTGTTAAATCAG
CTCATTTTTTAACCAATAGGCCGAAATCGGCAAAATCCCTTATAAATCAAAAGAATAGACCGAGATAGGG
T
[37 nt withheld, positions 3222-3258]
AAAGAACGTGGACTCCAACGTCAAAGG
[49 nt withheld, positions 3286-3334]
T
[91 nt withheld, positions 3336-3426]
G
[124 nt withheld, positions 3428-3551]
CCATTCGCCATTCAGGCTGCGCAACTGTTGGGAAGGGCGATCGGTGCGGGCCTCTTCGCTATTACGCCAG
CTGGCGAAAGGGGGATGTGCTGCAAGGCGATTAAGTTGGGTAACGCCAGGGTTTTCCCAGTCACGACGTT
GTAAAACGACGGCCAGTGAATTGTAATACGACTCACTATA
