>Addgene plasmid #74336 | pISH-Gap43 | addgene partial sequence | sequence record 141741 | SP6 5'-ATTTAGGTGACACTATAG-3'
TATGGTCGACCTGCAGGCGGCCGCGAATTCACTAGTGATTGCAACGTGGAAAGCCATTTCTTAAAGTTCA
GGCATGTTCTTGGTCAGCCTCGGGGTCTTCTTTACCCTCATCCTGTCGGGCACTTTCCTTAGGTTTGGCT
TCGTCTACAGCGTCTTTCTCCTCCTCAGCTTGGCTGCTTTCTGCAGTCTCCGTTGGAGGCTGCGCTGCCT
TGGTGGCAGCATCCTCTGCAGCAGGGGTGGTGGCAGCAGCATCAGTGACAGCAGCAGGCACATCGGCTTG
TTTAGGCTCCTCCTTGGCTGGGCCATCTTCAGCCTTGGAGGACGGGGAGTTATCAGTGGTAGCTTTAGCA
GCACTTTCTGTCTCCGCTGAGCCGGCCTTTTCCTCGGAGGGGGCCGCATCCCCTTCACCCTTCTTCTCCT
CAGAAGGTGCATCTCCTGCCTTGCTGGGCTCCTCAGCCTTGGGGCTGGTGGCTGGGGCTGCATCGGTAGT
AGCAGAGCCATCTCCCTCCTTCTTCTCCACACCATCAGCAACGGGAGCATCATCCTTCTCCTTGGCCTCG
GCCTCAGCAGCTGGTGCATCACCCTTCTTCTCGCCTTTGAGCTTTTTCCTTGTTATGTGTCCACGGAAGC
TAGCCTGAATTTTGGTCGCAGCCTTATGAGCCTTATCTTCCGGCTTGACACCATCTTGTTCAATCATTTG
GTCCTCATCATTCTTTTCAACCTGTTTGGTTCTTCTCATACAGCACAGCATGGTAATCGAATTCCCGCGG
CCGCCATGGCGGCCGGGAGCATGCGACGTCGGGCCCAATTCGCCCTATAGTGAGTCGTATTACAATTCAC
TGGCCGTCGTTTTACAACGTCGTGACTGGGAAAACCCTGGCGTTACCCAACTTAATCGCCTTGCA
