>Addgene plasmid #74336 | pISH-Gap43 | addgene partial sequence | sequence record 141744 | T7 5'-TAATACGACTCACTATAGGG-3'
GGCCGCGGGAATTCGATTACCATGCTGTGCTGTATGAGAAGAACCAAACAGGTTGAAAAGAATGATGAGG
ACCAAATGATTGAACAAGATGGTGTCAAGCCGGAAGATAAGGCTCATAAGGCTGCGACCAAAATTCAGGC
TAGCTTCCGTGGACACATAACAAGGAAAAAGCTCAAAGGCGAGAAGAAGGGTGATGCACCAGCTGCTGAG
GCCGAGGCCAAGGAGAAGGATGATGCTCCCGTTGCTGATGGTGTGGAGAAGAAGGAGGGAGATGGCTCTG
CTACTACCGATGCAGCCCCAGCCACCAGCCCCAAGGCTGAGGAGCCCAGCAAGGCAGGAGATGCACCTTC
TGAGGAGAAGAAGGGTGAAGGGGATGCGGCCCCCTCCGAGGAAAAGGCCGGCTCAGCGGAGACAGAAAGT
GCTGCTAAAGCTACCACTGATAACTCCCCGTCCTCCAAGGCTGAAGATGGCCCAGCCAAGGAGGAGCCTA
AACAAGCCGATGTGCCTGCTGCTGTCACTGATGCTGCTGCCACCACCCCTGCTGCAGAGGATGCTGCCAC
CAAGGCAGCGCAGCCTCCAACGGAGACTGCAGAAAGCAGCCAAGCTGAGGAGGAGAAAGACGCTGTAGAC
GAAGCCAAACCTAAGGAAAGTGCCCGACAGGATGAGGGTAAAGAAGACCCCGAGGCTGACCAAGAACATG
CCTGAACTTTAAGAAATGGCTTTCCACGTTGCAATCACTAGTGAATTCGCGGCCGCCTGCAGGTCGACCA
TATGGGAGAGCTCCCAACGCGTTGGATGCATAGCTTGAGTATTCTATAGTGTCACCTAAATAGCTTGGCG
TAATCATGGTCATAGCTGTTTCCTGTGTGAAATTGTTATCCGCTCACAATTCCACACAACATACGAGCCG
GAAGCATAAAGTGTAAAGCCTGGGGTGCCTAATGAGTGAGCTAACTCACATTAATTGCGTTGCGCTCACT
GCCCGCTTTCCAGTCGGGA
